Addgene plasmid #184653: pLPC-MYC.Mm.EPC1
Purpose: Retroviral expression of mouse Epc1
Depositing lab: Agnel Sfeir. Depositing organization: Memorial Sloan-Kettering Cancer Center. Publication: Rap1 regulates TIP60 function during fate transition between two-cell-like and pluripotent states. Barry RM, Sacco O, Mameri A, Stojaspal M, Kartsonis W, Shah P, De Ioannes P, Hofr C, Cote J, Sfeir A. Genes Dev. 2022 Feb 24. pii: gad.349039.121. doi: 10.1101/gad.349039.121. PubMed 35210222.
Backbone
  Vector backbone: pLPC
  Backbone size w/o insert (bp): 5716
  Total vector size (bp): 8155
  Vector type: Mammalian Expression, Retroviral
  Selectable markers: Puromycin
Growth in bacteria
  Bacterial resistance: Ampicillin, 100 μg/mL
  Growth temperature: 37°C
  Growth strain: NEB Stable
  Copy number: Unknown
Gene/Insert
  Gene/Insert name: Epc1
  Species: M. musculus (mouse)
  Entrez Gene: Epc1 (a.k.a. 2400007E14Rik, 5730566F07Rik, A930032N02Rik, mir-1893)
  Promoter: CMV
  Tag / fusion protein: MYC (N terminal on backbone)
  Cloning method: Restriction Enzyme; 5′ cloning site BamHI (unknown if destroyed); 3′ cloning site EcoRI (unknown if destroyed)
  Sequencing primers: 5′ GGATCCAGTAAACTGTCGTTTCGG; 3′ GAATTCCTACGTCACCTCCATTGC
Terms and licenses: Academic/Nonprofit Terms; Industry Terms: Not Available to Industry
Depositor comments: Please visit https://www.biorxiv.org/content/10.1101/2021.11.02.467017v1 for bioRxiv preprint.
How to cite: pLPC-MYC.Mm.EPC1 was a gift from Agnel Sfeir (Addgene plasmid # 184653 ; http://n2t.net/addgene:184653 ; RRID:Addgene_184653)
