[The description below was written by a language model from this plasmid's Addgene catalogue record and pLannotate feature annotations shown in this document.]
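Description:
pLPC-MYC.Mm.EPC1 is a Moloney murine leukemia virus-based retroviral expression vector, built on the pLPC backbone, that delivers an N-terminally MYC-tagged mouse Epc1 into mammalian cells. It is 8,155 bp in total, of which the backbone accounts for 5,716 bp. In bacteria it is maintained through a high-copy ColE1/pUC-type origin and selected with ampicillin via the β-lactamase gene and its native promoter.

The proviral region is bounded by MMLV long terminal repeats. Downstream of the 5′ LTR lie a packaging signal (annotated as a MESV Ψ fragment) and a truncated gag segment lacking its start codon. Together these allow the genomic transcript to be encapsidated when gag, pol and env are supplied in trans by a packaging cell line. The puromycin N-acetyltransferase gene follows directly, with no dedicated promoter annotated, so it is presumably expressed from the LTR-driven transcript and allows puromycin selection of transduced cells. An internal human CMV immediate-early enhancer/promoter then drives the payload: a Myc epitope encoded by the backbone (detected only as a partial match to a 3xMyc feature), followed by the Epc1 coding sequence cloned between BamHI and EcoRI sites. A T7 promoter sits just upstream of the tag. Several short annotated fragments (HIV-1 LTR, bom, lacI, ΔU3 LTR) are probably partial sequence matches rather than functional elements.

Epc1 encodes a component of the NuA4/TIP60 histone acetyltransferase complex, which acetylates nucleosomal histones H4 and H2A. The construct is intended for stable retroviral expression of epitope-tagged EPC1, which allows the protein to be detected or immunoprecipitated. It was deposited with a study of Rap1 regulation of TIP60 function during transitions between two-cell-like and pluripotent states.
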