Features (pLannotate 1.2.2; 17 found; start..end, strand, type, name):
    182..770     -  rep_origin     ori: high-copy-number ColE1/pMB1/pBR322/pUC origin of replication
    930..1790    -  CDS            AmpR: β-lactamase; bla; confers resistance to ampicillin, carbenicillin, and related antibiotics
   1791..1895    -  promoter       AmpR promoter: bla
   1926..2395    +  LTR            LTR: long terminal repeat from Moloney murine leukemia virus
   2519..2793    +  misc_feature   MESV Ψ (fragment): packaging signal of murine embryonic stem cell virus
   2860..3276    +  CDS            gag (truncated): truncated Moloney murine leukemia virus (MMLV) gag gene lacking the start codon
   3294..3893    +  CDS            PuroR: puromycin N-acetyltransferase; pac from Streptomyces alboniger; confers resistance to puromycin
   3966..4018    -  misc_feature   bom (fragment): basis of mobility region from pBR322
   4173..4552    +  enhancer       CMV enhancer: human cytomegalovirus immediate early enhancer
   4553..4756    +  promoter       CMV promoter: human cytomegalovirus (CMV) immediate early promoter
   4752..4785    +  LTR            5' LTR (truncated) (fragment): truncated 5' long terminal repeat (LTR) from HIV-1
   4801..4819    +  promoter       T7 promoter: promoter for bacteriophage T7 RNA polymerase
   4858..4886    +  CDS            3xMyc (fragment): 3 tandem Myc epitope tags
   4908..7343    +  CDS            Epc1: EPC1_MOUSE - Experimental evidence at protein level: Swiss-Prot protein existence level 1. Component of the NuA4 histone acetyltransferase (HAT) complex which is involved in transcriptional activation of select genes principally by acetylation of nucleosomal histones H4 and H2A. This modification may both alter nucleosome - DNA interactions and promote interaction of the modified histones with other proteins which positively regulate transcription. This complex may be required for the activation of transcriptional programs associated with oncogene and proto-oncogene mediated growth induction,
   7445..7566    +  LTR            3' LTR (ΔU3) (fragment): self-inactivating 3' long terminal repeat (LTR) from Moloney murine leukemia virus
   7567..8036    +  LTR            LTR: long terminal repeat from Moloney murine leukemia virus
   8102..8154    -  CDS            lacI (fragment): lac repressor; lacI; The lac repressor binds to the lac operator to inhibit transcription in E. coli. This inhibition can be relieved by adding lactose or isopropyl-β-D-thiogalactopyranoside (IPTG).
>Addgene plasmid #184653 | pLPC-MYC.Mm.EPC1 | addgene full sequence | sequence record 362545 | Addgene NGS Result
CTTCCGCTTCCTCGCTCACTGACTCGCTGCGCTCGGTCGTTCGGCTGCGGCGAGCGGTATCAGCTCACTC
AAAGGCGGTAATACGGTTATCCACAGAATCAGGGGATAACGCAGGAAAGAACATGTGAGCAAAAGGCCAG
CAAAAGGCCAGGAACCGTAAAAAGGCCGCGTTGCTGGCGTTTTTCCATAGGCTCCGCCCCCCTGACGAGC
ATCACAAAAATCGACGCTCAAGTCAGAGGTGGCGAAACCCGACAGGACTATAAAGATACCAGGCGTTTCC
CCCTGGAAGCTCCCTCGTGCGCTCTCCTGTTCCGACCCTGCCGCTTACCGGATACCTGTCCGCCTTTCTC
CCTTCGGGAAGCGTGGCGCTTTCTCATAGCTCACGCTGTAGGTATCTCAGTTCGGTGTAGGTCGTTCGCT
CCAAGCTGGGCTGTGTGCACGAACCCCCCGTTCAGCCCGACCGCTGCGCCTTATCCGGTAACTATCGTCT
TGAGTCCAACCCGGTAAGACACGACTTATCGCCACTGGCAGCAGCCACTGGTAACAGGATTAGCAGAGCG
AGGTATGTAGGCGGTGCTACAGAGTTCTTGAAGTGGTGGCCTAACTACGGCTACACTAGAAGAACAGTAT
TTGGTATCTGCGCTCTGCTGAAGCCAGTTACCTTCGGAAAAAGAGTTGGTAGCTCTTGATCCGGCAAACA
AACCACCGCTGGTAGCGGTGGTTTTTTTGTTTGCAAGCAGCAGATTACGCGCAGAAAAAAAGGATCTCAA
GAAGATCCTTTGATCTTTTCTACGGGGTCTGACGCTCAGTGGAACGAAAACTCACGTTAAGGGATTTTGG
TCATGAGATTATCAAAAAGGATCTTCACCTAGATCCTTTTGCGGCCGCAAATCAATCTAAAGTATATATG
AGTAAACTTGGTCTGACAGTTACCAATGCTTAATCAGTGAGGCACCTATCTCAGCGATCTGTCTATTTCG
TTCATCCATAGTTGCCTGACTCCCCGTCGTGTAGATAACTACGATACGGGAGGGCTTACCATCTGGCCCC
AGTGCTGCAATGATACCGCGAGACCCACGCTCACCGGCTCCAGATTTATCAGCAATAAACCAGCCAGCCG
GAAGGGCCGAGCGCAGAAGTGGTCCTGCAACTTTATCCGCCTCCATCCAGTCTATTAATTGTTGCCGGGA
AGCTAGAGTAAGTAGTTCGCCAGTTAATAGTTTGCGCAACGTTGTTGCCATTGCTACAGGCATCGTGGTG
TCACGCTCGTCGTTTGGTATGGCTTCATTCAGCTCCGGTTCCCAACGATCAAGGCGAGTTACATGATCCC
CCATGTTGTGCAAAAAAGCGGTTAGCTCCTTCGGTCCTCCGATCGTTGTCAGAAGTAAGTTGGCCGCAGT
GTTATCACTCATGGTTATGGCAGCACTGCATAATTCTCTTACTGTCATGCCATCCGTAAGATGCTTTTCT
GTGACTGGTGAGTACTCAACCAAGTCATTCTGAGAATAGTGTATGCGGCGACCGAGTTGCTCTTGCCCGG
CGTCAATACGGGATAATACCGCGCCACATAGCAGAACTTTAAAAGTGCTCATCATTGGAAAACGTTCTTC
GGGGCGAAAACTCTCAAGGATCTTACCGCTGTTGAGATCCAGTTCGATGTAACCCACTCGTGCACCCAAC
TGATCTTCAGCATCTTTTACTTTCACCAGCGTTTCTGGGTGAGCAAAAACAGGAAGGCAAAATGCCGCAA
AAAAGGGAATAAGGGCGACACGGAAATGTTGAATACTCATACTCTTCCTTTTTCAATATTATTGAAGCAT
TTATCAGGGTTATTGTCTCATGAGCGGATACATATTTGAATGTATTTAGAAAAATAAACAAATAGGGGTT
CCGCGCACATTTCCCCGAAAAGTGCCACCTGCAGCCTGAATATGGGCCAAACAGGATATCTGTGGTAAGC
AGTTCCTGCCCCGGCTCAGGGCCAAGAACAGATGGAACAGCTGAATATGGGCCAAACAGGATATCTGTGG
TAAGCAGTTCCTGCCCCGGCTCAGGGCCAAGAACAGATGGTCCCCAGATGCGGTCCAGCCCTCAGCAGTT
TCTAGAGAACCATCAGATGTTTCCAGGGTGCCCCAAGGACCTGAAATGACCCTGTGCCTTATTTGAACTA
ACCAATCAGTTCGCTTCTCGCTTCTGTTCGCGCGCTTCTGCTCCCCGAGCTCAATAAAAGAGCCCACAAC
CCCTCACTCGGGGCGCCAGTCCTCCGATTGACTGAGTCGCCCGGGTACCCGTGTATCCAATAAACCCTCT
TGCAGTTGCATCCGACTTGTGGTCTCGCTGTTCCTTGGGAGGGTCTCCTCTGAGTGATTGACTACCCGTC
AGCGGGGGTCTTTCATTTGGGGGCTCGTCCGGGATCGGGAGACCCCTGCCCAGGGACCACCGACCCACCA
CCGGGAGGCAAGCTGGCCAGCAACTTATCTGTGTCTGTCCGATTGTCTAGTGTCTATGACTGATTTTATG
CGCCTGCGTCGGTACTAGTTAGCTAACTAGCTCTGTATCTGGCGGACCCGTGGTGGAACTGACGAGTTCT
GAACACCCGGCCGCAACCCTGGGAGACGTCCCAGGGACTTTGGGGGCCGTTTTTGTGGCCCGACCTGAGG
AAGGGAGTCGATGTGGAATCCGACCCCGTCAGGATATGTGGTTCTGGTAGGAGACGAGAACCTAAAACAG
TTCCCGCCTCCGTCTGAATTTTTGCTTTCGGTTTGGAACCGAAGCCGCGCGTCTTGTCTGCTGCAGCGCT
GCAGCATCGTTCTGTGTTGTCTCTGTCTGACTGTGTTTCTGTATTTGTCTGAAAATTAGGGCCAGACTGT
TACCACTCCCTTAAGTTTGACCTTAGGTCACTGGAAAGATGTCGAGCGGATCGCTCACAACCAGTCGGTA
GATGTCAAGAAGAGACGTTGGGTTACCTTCTGCTCTGCAGAATGGCCAACCTTTAACGTCGGATGGCCGC
GAGACGGCACCTTTAACCGAGACCTCATCACCCAGGTTAAGATCAAGGTCTTTTCACCTGGCCCGCATGG
ACACCCAGACCAGGTCCCCTACATCGTGACCTGGGAAGCCTTGGCTTTTGACCCCCCTCCCTGGGTCAAG
CCCTTTGTACACCCTAAGCCTCCGCCTCCTCTTCCTCCATCCGCCCCGTCTCTCCCCCTTGAACCTCCTC
GTTCGACCCCGCCTCGATCCTCCCTTTATCCAGCCCTCACTCCTTCTCTAGGCGCCGGCCGGATCAGCTT
ACCATGACCGAGTACAAGCCCACGGTGCGCCTCGCCACCCGCGACGACGTCCCCAGGGCCGTACGCACCC
TCGCCGCCGCGTTCGCCGACTACCCCGCCACGCGCCACACCGTCGATCCGGACCGCCACATCGAGCGGGT
CACCGAGCTGCAAGAACTCTTCCTCACGCGCGTCGGGCTCGACATCGGCAAGGTGTGGGTCGCGGACGAC
GGCGCCGCGGTGGCGGTCTGGACCACGCCGGAGAGCGTCGAAGCGGGGGCGGTGTTCGCCGAGATCGGCC
CGCGCATGGCCGAGTTGAGCGGTTCCCGGCTGGCCGCGCAGCAACAGATGGAAGGCCTCCTGGCGCCGCA
CCGGCCCAAGGAGCCCGCGTGGTTCCTGGCCACCGTCGGCGTCTCGCCCGACCACCAGGGCAAGGGTCTG
GGCAGCGCCGTCGTGCTCCCCGGAGTGGAGGCGGCCGAGCGCGCCGGGGTGCCCGCCTTCCTGGAGACCT
CCGCGCCCCGCAACCTCCCCTTCTACGAGCGGCTCGGCTTCACCGTCACCGCCGACGTCGAGGTGCCCGA
AGGACCGCGCACCTGGTGCATGACCCGCAAGCCCGGTGCCTGACGCCCGCCCCACGACCCGCAGCGCCCG
ACCGAAAGGAGCGCACGACCCCATGCATCGGATCTCCCGATCCCCTATGGTGCACTCTCAGTACAATCTG
CTCTGATGCCGCATAGTTAAGCCAGTATCTGCTCCCTGCTTGTGTGTTGGAGGTCGCTGAGTAGTGCGCG
AGCAAAATTTAAGCTACAACAAGGCAAGGCTTGACCGACAATTGCATGAAGAATCTGCTTAGGGTTAGGC
GTTTTGCGCTGCTTCGCGATGTACGGGCCAGATATACGCGTTGACATTGATTATTGACTAGTTATTAATA
GTAATCAATTACGGGGTCATTAGTTCATAGCCCATATATGGAGTTCCGCGTTACATAACTTACGGTAAAT
GGCCCGCCTGGCTGACCGCCCAACGACCCCCGCCCATTGACGTCAATAATGACGTATGTTCCCATAGTAA
CGCCAATAGGGACTTTCCATTGACGTCAATGGGTGGAGTATTTACGGTAAACTGCCCACTTGGCAGTACA
TCAAGTGTATCATATGCCAAGTACGCCCCCTATTGACGTCAATGACGGTAAATGGCCCGCCTGGCATTAT
GCCCAGTACATGACCTTATGGGACTTTCCTACTTGGCAGTACATCTACGTATTAGTCATCGCTATTACCA
TGGTGATGCGGTTTTGGCAGTACATCAATGGGCGTGGATAGCGGTTTGACTCACGGGGATTTCCAAGTCT
CCACCCCATTGACGTCAATGGGAGTTTGTTTTGGCACCAAAATCAACGGGACTTTCCAAAATGTCGTAAC
AACTCCGCCCCATTGACGCAAATGGGCGGTAGGCGTGTACGGTGGGAGGTCTATATAAGCAGAGCTCTCT
GGCTAACTAGAGAACCCACTGCTTACTGGCTTATCGAAATTAATACGACTCACTATAGGGAGACCCAAGC
TTGGTACCGAGCTCGGATCAGCCACCATGGAACAAAAGTTGATTTCTGAAGAAGATTTGTTAAGAAAGAG
AGGATCCAGTAAACTGTCGTTTCGGGCGCGGGCGCTGGACGCCTCGAAGCCGCTGCCGGTCTTCCGCTGT
GAGGATCTGCCCGACCTGCACGAATACGCCTCGATAAACCGGGCCGTGCCGCAGATGCCCACCGGGATGG
AGAAGGAAGAGGAGTCGGAACACCATCTTCAGCGGGCTATTTCTGCACAGCAGGTGTACGGCGAGAAGCG
GGATAACATGGTTATTCCAGTTCCTGAAGCAGAGAGTAACATCGCTTACTATGAGTCCATATACCCTGGG
GAGTTCAGGATGCCAAAGCAGCTCATTCACATACAGCCTTTTAGCTTGGACGCTGAACAGCCTGATTACG
ATCTGGATTCTGAAGATGAAGTATTTGTGAATAAACTGAAGAAGAAAATGGACATCTGCCCATTGCAGTT
TGAGGAGATGATTGACCGGCTAGAAAAAGGCAGCGGTCAGCAGCCAGTCAGTCTGCAGGAAGCCAAACTA
CTTCTAAAAGAAGATGATGAGTTAATTAGAGAAGTTTATGAATACTGGATTAAAAAGAGGAAAACCTGCC
GGGGGTCATCACTTATCCCGTTGGTAAAACAGGAAAAGCGAGATGGTTCTAGCACAAATGATCCTTACGT
GGCTTTTAGAAGACGAACTGAGAAAATGCAAACTCGGAAAAACCGTAAGAATGATGAAGCCTCATATGAG
AAAATGCTCAAGCTGCGCCGCGATCTCAGCCGGGCTGTCACCATCCTGGAAATGATCAAGAGACGGGAGA
AGAGTAAACGGGAGCTGCTGCACCTGACCCTGGAAATCATGGAGAAGAGGTATAATTTAGGTGACTATAG
TGGAGAGATCATGTCTGAGGTCATGGCACAGAGACAGCCAGTGAAGCCTACTTATGCCATCCCCATCATC
CCGATTACTAACAGCAGCCAGTTCAAACACCAGGATGCCACGGACTCGAAGGAGTTCAAAGTTAACAAGC
AAGATAAGGCTGATCTTATCCGGCCGAAGCGCAAATATGAAAAGAAGCCCAAAGTCTTACCCCCATCTGC
TGCCGCCCCTCAGCAGCAGAGTCCTGCTGCACTGCCAGGCTTCAGTGCTAAAGACTTAAACCAGTACGAC
TTCCCCAGCTCAGATGAAGAGCCTCTGTCACAGGTTTTGTCTGGCTCTTCGGAAGCTGAGGAAGAGAATG
ACCCTGATGGCCCTTTTGCTTTCCGTAGGAAAGCAGGCTGTCAGTACTATGCTCCTCATTTAGACCAAAC
TGGCAACTGGCCCTGGACTAGCCCTAAAGATGGAGGCCTGGGGGATGTGCGATATAGATATTGCTTAACT
ACTCTCACCGTACCCCAGAGGTGTCTTGGATTTGCACGAAGACGGGTCGGACGTGGTGGAAGGGTCGTGC
TGGACAGAGCGCATTCAGACTATGACAGTATGTTTCACCACCTGGATTTGGACATGCTTTCCTCACCACA
ACCTTCTCCAGTCAATCAGTTTGCCAATACCTCAGAACCCAATACCTCGGACAGATCTTCCTCTAAAGAC
CTCAGTCAGATACTAGTCGATATCAAATCATGTAGATGGCGGCACTTTAGGCCTCGGACACCATCCCTGC
CTGACAGTGACAGTGGTGAACTCTCCAGTAGAAAGTTACACAGGAGTATCAGTCGAGCAGGAGCAGCACA
GCCTGGGGCCCACACGTGCAGCACCTCCACCCAGAACAGAAGTAGCAGTGGCTCAGCACACTGTGCATTC
ACAGCCGAACAGTACCAGCAGCACCAGCAGCAGCTGGCACTCATGCAGCAGCAGCAGCTTGCGCAGACTC
AGCAGCAGCAGCAAGCAAATAGTAGTTCCTCTGCCGCCGCGCAACAGGGTTTTGTTTCTAAGACGTTGGA
CTCTGCTAGTGCACAGTTTGCTGCTTCTGCTTTGATGACGTCGGAACAGCTGCTGGGGTTCAAGGTGAAG
GATGATGTGGTGCTCGGGCTCGGGGTGAATGGCGTCCTTCCTGCCTCAGGAGTATACAAGGGCTTACACC
TCAGTAGCACTACACCAACGGCACTTGTACATACGAGTCCTTCGACAGCAGGTTCAACTTTGTTACAGCC
TTCAAATATTACACAGACTTCGGGTTCCCACAGCTCACTGAGTCACCAAGTAACTGCTGCCAGCTCTGCA
ACAACTCAGGTTCTGTTTGGGAACAACATCCGATTAACTGTCCCCTCATCTGTCCCCACTGTCAACTCTG
TCACCCCAATAAACGCACGGCATATACCTAGGACTTTAAGTGCTGTTCCGCCATCTGCCTTAAAGCTGGC
TGCTGCAGCAAATTGTCAAGTTTCCAAGGTCCCCTCCTCATCCTCTGTAGATTCAGTTCCAAGGGAAAAT
CATGAATCGGAAAAGCCAGCACTGAACAACATAGCAGACAACACAGTAGCAATGGAGGTGACGTAGGAAT
TCTGCAGATATCCATCACACTGGCGGCCGCTCGAGCATGCATCTAGAGGGCCGATAAAATAAAAGATTTT
ATTTAGTCTCCAGAAAAAGGGGGGAATGAAAGACCCCACCTGTAGGTTTGGCAAGCTAGCTTAAGTAACG
CCATTTTGCAAGGCATGGAAAAATACATAACTGAGAATAGAGAAGTTCAGATCAAGGTCAGGAACAGATG
GAACAGCTGAATATGGGCCAAACAGGATATCTGTGGTAAGCAGTTCCTGCCCCGGCTCAGGGCCAAGAAC
AGATGGAACAGCTGAATATGGGCCAAACAGGATATCTGTGGTAAGCAGTTCCTGCCCCGGCTCAGGGCCA
AGAACAGATGGTCCCCAGATGCGGTCCAGCCCTCAGCAGTTTCTAGAGAACCATCAGATGTTTCCAGGGT
GCCCCAAGGACCTGAAATGACCCTGTGCCTTATTTGAACTAACCAATCAGTTCGCTTCTCGCTTCTGTTC
GCGCGCTTCTGCTCCCCGAGCTCAATAAAAGAGCCCACAACCCCTCACTCGGGGCGCCAGTCCTCCGATT
GACTGAGTCGCCCGGGTACCCGTGTATCCAATAAACCCTCTTGCAGTTGCATCCGACTTGTGGTCTCGCT
GTTCCTTGGGAGGGTCTCCTCTGAGTGATTGACTACCCGTCAGCGGGGGTCTTTCACATGCAGCATGTAT
CAAAATTAATTTGGTTTTTTTTCTTAAGTATTTACATTAAATGGCCATAGTTGCATTAATGAATCGGCCA
ACGCGCGGGGAGAGGCGGTTTGCGTATTGGGCGCT
